>Addgene plasmid #80264 | pFastBac GST-Plk4 | depositor full sequence | sequence record 151031 | pFastBac GST-Plk4 sequence 8331 bps
G
[124 nt withheld, positions 2-125]
C
[91 nt withheld, positions 127-217]
A
[49 nt withheld, positions 219-267]
CCTTTGACGTTGGAGTCCACGTTCTTT
[37 nt withheld, positions 295-331]
ACCCTATCTCGGTCTATTCTTTTGATTTATAAGGGATTTTGCCGATTTCGGCCTATTGGTTAAAAAATGA
GCTGATTTAACAAAAATTTAACGCGAATTTTAACAAAATATTAACGTTTACAATTTCAGGTGGCACTTTT
CGGGGAAATGTGCGCGGAACCCCTATTTGTTTATTTTTCTAAATACATTCAAATATGTATCCGCTCATGA
GACAATAACCCTGATAAATGCTTCAATAATATTGAAAAAGGAAGAGTATGAGTATTCAACATTTCCGTGT
CGCCCTTATTCCCTTTTTTGCGGCATTTTGCCTTCCTGTTTTTGCTCACCCAGAAACGCTGGTGAAAGTA
AAAGATGCTGAAGATCAGTTGGGTGCACGAGTGGGTTACATCGAACTGGATCTCAACAGCGGTAAGATCC
TTGAGAGTTTTCGCCCCGAAGAACGTTTTCCAATGATGAGCACTTTTAAAGTTCTGCTATGTGGCGCGGT
ATTATCCCGTATTGACGCCGGGCAAGAGCAACTCGGTCGCCGCATACACTATTCTCAGAATGACTTGGTT
GAGTACTCACCAGTCACAGAAAAGCATCTTACGGATGGCATGACAGTAAGAGAATTATGCAGTGCTGCCA
TAACCATGAGTGATAACACTGCGGCCAACTTACTTCTGACAACGATCGGAGGACCGAAGGAGCTAACCGC
TTTTTTGCACAACATGGGGGATCATGTAACTCGCCTTGATCGTTGGGAACCGGAGCTGAATGAAGCCATA
CCAAACGACGAGCGTGACACCACGATGCCTGTAGCAATGGCAACAACGTTGCGCAAACTATTAACTGGCG
AACTACTTACTCTAGCTTCCCGGCAACAATTAATAGACTGGATGGAGGCGGATAAAGTTGCAGGACCACT
TCTGCGCTCGGCCCTTCCGGCTGGCTGGTTTATTGCTGATAAATCTGGAGCCGGTGAGCGTGGGTCTCGC
GGTATCATTGCAGCACTGGGGCCAGATGGTAAGCCCTCCCGTATCGTAGTTATCTACACGACGGGGAGTC
AGGCAACTATGGATGAACGAAATAGACAGATCGCTGAGATAGGTGCCTCACTGATTAAGCATTGGTAACT
GTCAGACCAAGTTTACTCATATATACTTTAGATTGATTTAAAACTTCATTTTTAATTTAAAAGGATCTAG
GTGAAGATCCTTTTTGATAATCTCATGACCAAAATCCCTTAACGTGAGTTTTCGTTCCACTGAGCGTCAG
ACCCCGTAGAAAAGATCAAAGGATCTTCTTGAGATCCTTTTTTTCTGCGCGTAATCTGCTGCTTGCAAAC
AAAAAAACCACCGCTACCAGCGGTGGTTTGTTTGCCGGATCAAGAGCTACCAACTCTTTTTCCGAAGGTA
ACTGGCTTCAGCAGAGCGCAGATACCAAATACTGTCCTTCTAGTGTAGCCGTAGTTAGGCCACCACTTCA
AGAACTCTGTAGCACCGCCTACATACCTCGCTCTGCTAATCCTGTTACCAGTGGCTGCTGCCAGTGGCGA
TAAGTCGTGTCTTACCGGGTTGGACTCAAGACGATAGTTACCGGATAAGGCGCAGCGGTCGGGCTGAACG
GGGGGTTCGTGCACACAGCCCAGCTTGGAGCGAACGACCTACACCGAACTGAGATACCTACAGCGTGAGC
ATTGAGAAAGCGCCACGCTTCCCGAAGGGAGAAAGGCGGACAGGTATCCGGTAAGCGGCAGGGTCGGAAC
AGGAGAGCGCACGAGGGAGCTTCCAGGGGGAAACGCCTGGTATCTTTATAGTCCTGTCGGGTTTCGCCAC
CTCTGACTTGAGCGTCGATTTTTGTGATGCTCGTCAGGGGGGCGGAGCCTATGGAAAAACGCCAGCAACG
CGGCCTTTTTACGGTTCCTGGCCTTTTGCTGGCCTTTTGCTCACATGTTCTTTCCTGCGTTATCCCCTGA
TTCTGTGGATAACCGTATTACCGCCTTTGAGTGAGCTGATACCGCTCGCCGCAGCCGAACGACCGAGCGC
AGCGAGTCAGTGAGCGAGGAAGCGGAAGAGCGCCTGATGCGGTATTTTCTCCTTACGCATCTGTGCGGTA
TTTCACACCGCAGACCAGCCGCGTAACCTGGCAAAATCGGTTACGGTTGAGTAATAAATGGATGCCCTGC
GTAAGCGGGTGTGGGCGGACAATAAAGTCTTAAACTGAACAAAATAGATCTAAACTATGACAATAAAGTC
TTAAACTAGACAGAATAGTTGTAAACTGAAATCAGTCCAGTTATGCTGTGAAAAAGCATACTGGACTTTT
GTTATGGCTAAAGCAAACTCTTCATTTTCTGAAGTGCAAATTGCCCGTCGTATTAAAGAGGGGCGTGGCC
AAGGGCATGGTAAAGACTATATTCGCGGCGTTGTGACAATTTACCGAACAACTCCGCGGCCGGGAAGCCG
ATCTCGGCTTGAACGAATTGTTAGGTGGCGGTACTTGGGTCGATATCAAAGTGCATCACTTCTTCCCGTA
TGCCCAACTTTGTATAGAGAGCCACTGCGGGATCGTCACCGTAATCTGCTTGCACGTAGATCACATAAGC
ACCAAGCGCGTTGGCCTCATGCTTGAGGAGATTGATGAGCGCGGTGGCAATGCCCTGCCTCCGGTGCTCG
CCGGAGACTGCGAGATCATAGATATAGATCTCACTACGCGGCTGCTCAAACCTGGGCAGAACGTAAGCCG
CGAGAGCGCCAACAACCGCTTCTTGGTCGAAGGCAGCAAGCGCGATGAATGTCTTACTACGGAGCAAGTT
CCCGAGGTAATCGGAGTCCGGCTGATGTTGGGAGTAGGTGGCTACGTCTCCGAACTCACGACCGAAAAGA
TCAAGAGCAGCCCGCATGGATTTGACTTGGTCAGGGCCGAGCCTACATGTGCGAATGATGCCCATACTTG
AGCCACCTAACTTTGTTTTAGGGCGACTGCCCTGCTGCGTAACATCGTTGCTGCTGCGTAACATCGTTGC
TGCTCCATAACATCAAACATCGACCCACGGCGTAACGCGCTTGCTGCTTGGATGCCCGAGGCATAGACTG
TACAAAAAAACAGTCATAACAAGCCATGAAAACCGCCACTGCGCCGTTACCACCGCTGCGTTCGGTCAAG
GTTCTGGACCAGTTGCGTGAGCGCATACGCTACTTGCATTACAGTTTACGAACCGAACAGGCTTATGTCA
ACTGGGTTCGTGCCTTCATCCGTTTCCACGGTGTGCGTCACCCGGCAACCTTGGGCAGCAGCGAAGTCGA
GGCATTTCTGTCCTGGCTGGCGAACGAGCGCAAGGTTTCGGTCTCCACGCATCGTCAGGCATTGGCGGCC
TTGCTGTTCTTCTACGGCAAGGTGCTGTGCACGGATCTGCCCTGGCTTCAGGAGATCGGAAGACCTCGGC
CGTCGCGGCGCTTGCCGGTGGTGCTGACCCCGGATGAAGTGGTTCGCATCCTCGGTTTTCTGGAAGGCGA
GCATCGTTTGTTCGCCCAGGACTCTAGCTATAGTTCTAGTGGTTGGCTACGTATACTCCGGAATATTAAT
AGATCATGGAGATAATTAAAATGATAACCATCTCGCAAATAAATAAGTATTTTACTGTTTTCGTAACAGT
TTTGTAATAAAAAAACCTATAAATATTCCGGATTATTCATACCGTCCCACCATCGGGCGCAGATCCATGT
CCCCTATACTAGGTTATTGGAAAATTAAGGGCCTTGTGCAACCCACTCGACTTCTTTTGGAATATCTTGA
AGAAAAATATGAAGAGCATTTGTATGAGCGCGATGAAGGTGATAAATGGCGAAACAAAAAGTTTGAATTG
GGTTTGGAGTTTCCCAATCTTCCTTATTATATTGATGGTGATGTTAAATTAACACAGTCTATGGCCATCA
TACGTTATATAGCTGACAAGCACAACATGTTGGGTGGTTGTCCAAAAGAGCGTGCAGAGATTTCAATGCT
TGAAGGAGCGGTTTTGGATATTAGATACGGTGTTTCGAGAATTGCATATAGTAAAGACTTTGAAACTCTC
AAAGTTGATTTTCTTAGCAAGCTACCTGAAATGCTGAAAATGTTCGAAGATCGTTTATGTCATAAAACAT
ATTTAAATGGTGATCATGTAACCCATCCTGACTTCATGTTGTATGACGCTCTTGATGTTGTTTTATACAT
GGACCCAATGTGCCTGGATGCGTTCCCAAAATTAGTTTGTTTTAAAAAACGTATTGAAGCTATCCCACAA
ATTGATAAGTACTTGAAATCCAGCAAGTATATAGCATGGCCTTTGCAGGGCTGGCAAGCCACGTTTGGTG
GTGGCGACCATCCTCCAAAATCGGATCTGGAAGTTCTGTTCCAGGGGCCCCTGGGATCCATGGCGACCTG
CATCGGGGAGAAGATCGAGGATTTTAAAGTTGGAAATCTGCTTGGTAAAGGATCATTTGCTGGTGTCTAC
AGAGCTGAGTCCATTCACACTGGTTTGGAAGTTGCAATCAAAATGATAGATAAGAAAGCCATGTACAAAG
CAGGAATGGTACAGAGAGTCCAAAATGAGGTGAAAATACATTGCCAATTGAAACATCCTTCTATCTTGGA
GCTTTATAACTATTTTGAAGATAGCAATTATGTGTATCTGGTATTAGAAATGTGCCATAATGGAGAAATG
AACAGGTATCTAAAGAATAGAGTGAAACCCTTCTCAGAAAATGAAGCTCGACACTTCATGCACCAGATCA
TCACAGGGATGTTGTATCTTCATTCTCATGGTATACTACACCGGGACCTCACACTTTCTAACCTCCTACT
GACTCGTAATATGAACATCAAGATTGCTGATTTTGGGCTGGCAACTCAACTGAAAATGCCACATGAAAAG
CACTATACATTATGTGGAACTCCTAACTACATTTCACCAGAAATTGCCACTCGAAGTGCACATGGCCTTG
AATCTGATGTTTGGTCCCTGGGCTGTATGTTTTATACATTACTTATCGGGAGACCACCCTTCGACACTGA
CACAGTCAAGAACACATTAAATAAAGTAGTATTGGCAGATTATGAAATGCCATCTTTTTTGTCAATAGAG
GCCAAGGACCTTATTCACCAGTTACTTCGTAGAAATCCAGCAGATCGTTTAAGTCTGTCTTCAGTATTGG
ACCATCCTTTTATGTCCCGAAATTCTTCAACAAAAAGTAAAGATTTAGGAACTGTGGAAGACTCAATTGA
TAGTGGGCATGCCACAATTTCTACTGCAATTACAGCTTCTTCCAGTACCAGTATAAGTGGTAGTTTATTT
GACAAAAGAAGACTTTTGATTGGTCAGCCACTCCCAAATAAAATGACTGTATTTCCAAAGAATAAAAGTT
CAACTGATTTTTCTTCTTCAGGAGATGGAAACAGTTTTTATACTCAGTGGGGAAATCAAGAAACCAGTAA
TAGTGGAAGGGGAAGAGTAATTCAAGATGCAGAAGAAAGGCCACATTCTCGATACCTTCGTAGAGCTTAT
TCCTCTGATAGATCTGGCACTTCTAATAGTCAGTCTCAAGCAAAAACATATACAATGGAACGATGTCACT
CAGCAGAAATGCTTTCAGTGTCCAAAAGATCAGGAGGAGGTGAAAATGAAGAGAGGTACTCACCCACAGA
CAACAATGCCAACATTTTTAACTTCTTTAAAGAAAAGACATCCAGTAGTTCTGGATCTTTTGAAAGACCT
GATAACAATCAAGCACTCTCCAATCATCTTTGTCCAGGAAAAACTCCTTTTCCATTTGCAGACCCGACAC
CTCAGACTGAAACCGTACAACAGTGGTTTGGGAATCTGCAAATAAATGCTCATTTAAGAAAAACTACTGA
ATATGACAGCATCAGCCCAAACCGGGACTTCCAGGGCCATCCAGATTTGCAGAAGGACACATCAAAAAAT
GCCTGGACTGATACAAAAGTCAAAAAGAACTCTGATGCTTCTGATAATGCACATTCTGTAAAACAGCAAA
ATACCATGAAATATATGACTGCACTTCACAGTAAACCTGAGATAATCCAACAAGAATGTGTTTTTGGCTC
AGATCCTCTTTCTGAACAGAGCAAGACTAGGGGTATGGAGCCACCATGGGGTTATCAGAATCGTACATTA
AGAAGCATTACATCTCCGTTGGTTGCTCACAGGTTAAAACCAATCAGACAGAAAACCAAAAAGGCTGTGG
TGAGCATACTTGATTCAGAGGAGGTGTGTGTGGAGCTTGTAAAGGAGTATGCATCTCAAGAATATGTGAA
AGAAGTTCTTCAGATATCTAGTGATGGAAATACGATCACTATTTATTATCCAAATGGTGGTAGAGGTTTT
CCTCTTGCTGATAGACCACCCTCACCTACTGACAACATCAGTAGGTACAGCTTTGACAATTTACCAGAAA
AATACTGGCGAAAATATCAATATGCTTCCAGGTTTGTACAGCTTGTAAGATCTAAATCTCCCAAAATCAC
TTATTTTACAAGATATGCTAAATGCATTTTGATGGAGAATTCTCCTGGTGCTGATTTTGAGGTTTGGTTT
TATGATGGGGTAAAAATACACAAAACAGAAGATTTCATTCAGGTGATTGAAAAGACAGGGAAGTCTTACA
CTTTAAAAAGTGAAAGTGAAGTTAATAGCTTGAAAGAGGAGATAAAAATGTATATGGACCATGCTAATGA
GGGTCATCGTATTTGTTTAGCACTGGAATCCATAATTTCAGAAGAGGAAAGGAAAACTAGGAGTGCTCCC
TTTTTCCCAATAATCATAGGAAGAAAACCTGGTAGTACTAGTTCACCTAAGGCCTTATCACCTCCTCCTT
CTGTGGATTCAAATTACCCAACGAGAGAGAGAGCATCTTTCAACAGAATGGTCATGCATAGTGCTGCTTC
TCCAACACAGGCACCAATCCTTAATCCCTCTATGGTTACAAATGAAGGACTTGGTCTTACAACTACAGCT
TCTGGAACAGACATCTCTTCTAATAGTCTAAAAGATTGTCTTCCTAAATCAGCACAACTTTTGAAATCTG
TTTTTGTGAAAAATGTTGGTTGGGCTACACAGTTAACTAGTGGAGCTGTGTGGGTTCAGTTTAATGATGG
GTCCCAGTTGGTTGTGCAGGCAGGAGTGTCTTCTATCAGTTATACCTCACCAAATGGTCAAACAACTAGG
TATGGAGAAAATGAAAAATTACCAGACTACATCAAACAGAAATTACAGTGTCTGTCTTCCATCCTTTTGA
TGTTTTCTAATCCGACTCCTAATTTTCATTAAGCGGCCGCTTTCGAATCTAGAGCCTGCAGTCTCGAGGC
ATGCGGTACCAAGCTTGTCGAGAAGTACTAGAGGATCATAATCAGCCATACCACATTTGTAGAGGTTTTA
CTTGCTTTAAAAAACCTCCCACACCTCCCCCTGAACCTGAAACATAAAATGAATGCAATTGTTGTTGTTA
ACTTGTTTATTGCAGCTTATAATGGTTACAAATAAAGCAATAGCATCACAAATTTCACAAATAAAGCATT
TTTTTCACTGCATTCTAGTTGTGGTTTGTCCAAACTCATCAATGTATCTTATCATGTCTGGATCTGATCA
CTGCTTGAGCCTAGGAGATCCGAACCAGATAAGTGAAATCTAGTTCCAAACTATTTTGTCATTTTTAATT
TTCGTATTAGCTTACGACGCTACACCCAGTTCCCATCTATTTTGTCACTCTTCCCTAAATAATCCTTAAA
AACTCCATTTCCACCCCTCCCAGTTCCCAACTATTTTGTCCGCCCACAGCGGGGCATTTTTCTTCCTGTT
ATGTTTTTAATCAAACATCCTGCCAACTCCATGTGACAAACCGTCATCTTCGGCTACTTTTTCTCTGTCA
CAGAATGAAAATTTTTCTGTCATCTCTTCGTTATTAATGTTTGTAATTGACTGAATATCAACGCTTATTT
GCAGCCTGAATGGCGAATGG
Features (pLannotate 1.2.2; 16 found; start..end, strand, type, name):
      2..457     +  rep_origin     f1 ori (sequence partly withheld): f1 bacteriophage origin of replication; arrow indicates direction of (+) strand synthesis
    484..588     +  promoter       AmpR promoter: bla
    589..1449    +  CDS            AmpR: β-lactamase; bla; confers resistance to ampicillin, carbenicillin, and related antibiotics
   1620..2208    +  rep_origin     ori: high-copy-number ColE1/pMB1/pBR322/pUC origin of replication
   2394..2443    -  misc_feature   bom (fragment): basis of mobility region from pBR322
   2511..2735    -  mobile_element Tn7R: mini-Tn7 element (right end of the Tn7 transposon) Tn7
   2802..3335    -  CDS            GmR: gentamycin acetyltransferase; aacC1; confers resistance to gentamycin
   3524..3552    -  promoter       Pc promoter: intI1 (promoter lies within the coding sequence); class 1 integron promoter
   3530..3877    -  CDS            YPR2_ECOLX (fragment): Protein predicted: Swiss-Prot protein existence level 4. From Escherichia coli.
   3904..3995    +  promoter       polyhedrin promoter: polh from Autographa californica; promoter for the baculovirus polyhedrin gene
   4038..4691    +  CDS            GST26_SCHJA: Experimental evidence at protein level: Swiss-Prot protein existence level 1. GST isoenzymes appear to play a central role in the parasite detoxification system. Other functions are also suspected including a role in increasing the solubility of haematin in the parasite gut. From Schistosoma japonicum (Blood fluke).
   4731..7640    +  CDS            PLK4: PLK4_HUMAN - Also known as SAK, STK18. Experimental evidence at protein level: Swiss-Prot protein existence level 1. Serine/threonine-protein kinase that plays a central role in centriole duplication. Able to trigger procentriole formation on the surface of the parental centriole cylinder, leading to the recruitment of centriole biogenesis proteins such as SASS6, CENPJ/CPAP, CCP110, CEP135 and gamma-tubulin. When overexpressed, it is able to induce centrosome amplification through the simultaneous generation of multiple procentrioles adjoining each parental centriole during S phase. Phosphoryl
   7715..7798    +  CDS            large T antigen (fragment): large T antigen from SV40 (simian virus 40)
   7821..7955    +  polyA_signal   SV40 poly(A) signal: SV40 polyadenylation signal
   7984..8149    -  mobile_element Tn7L: mini-Tn7 element (left end of the Tn7 transposon) Tn7
   8312..8328    +  CDS            lacZα (fragment): LacZα fragment of β-galactosidase; lacZ fragment
