[The description below was written by a language model from this plasmid's Addgene catalogue record and pLannotate feature annotations shown in this document.]
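Description:
pFastBac GST-Plk4 is an 8.3 kb baculovirus donor (transfer) plasmid built on the pFastBac backbone for producing GST-tagged human Polo-like kinase 4 in insect cells. In E. coli it replicates from a high-copy ColE1/pUC-type origin and is selected with ampicillin through the bla gene. An f1 origin is also present. The expression cassette lies between the right and left ends of a mini-Tn7 element (Tn7R and Tn7L), together with a gentamicin acetyltransferase gene driven by the Pc integron promoter. In systems of this type, the Tn7 ends allow site-specific transposition of everything between them into a baculovirus shuttle genome (bacmid) maintained in a suitable E. coli host. Gentamicin resistance then marks the recombinant bacmid, which can be used to generate recombinant baculovirus in insect cells.

The payload is driven by the Autographa californica polyhedrin promoter, a very strong late viral promoter that gives high-level expression in infected insect cells. Downstream is the Schistosoma japonicum glutathione S-transferase coding sequence, followed after a short linker region by the 2.9 kb human PLK4 open reading frame, giving an N-terminal GST fusion. The record does not state whether the linker carries a protease cleavage site. An SV40 polyadenylation signal, with an adjacent fragment of large T antigen sequence, terminates the transcript.

PLK4 is the serine/threonine kinase that controls centriole duplication. The GST tag permits glutathione-affinity purification of the recombinant kinase. This fits the associated study of how STIL binding activates Plk4 kinase activity, although the record gives the purpose only as baculovirus creation for GST-Plk4.
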