Addgene plasmid #80264: pFastBac GST-Plk4
Purpose: baculovirus creation plasmid for GST-Plk4
Depositing lab: Andrew Holland. Depositing organization: Johns Hopkins University and School of Medicine. Publication: Binding of STIL to Plk4 activates kinase activity to promote centriole assembly. Moyer TC, Clutario KM, Lambrus BG, Daggubati V, Holland AJ. J Cell Biol. 2015 Jun 22;209(6):863-78. doi: 10.1083/jcb.201502088. PubMed 26101219.
Backbone
  Vector backbone: pFastBac
  Backbone size w/o insert (bp): 5421
  Total vector size (bp): 8331
  Vector type: Insect Expression
  Selectable markers: Gentamicin
Growth in bacteria
  Bacterial resistance: Ampicillin, 100 μg/mL
  Growth temperature: 37°C
  Growth strain: DH5alpha
  Copy number: High Copy
Gene/Insert
  Gene/Insert name: Plk4 (alt name: Polo-like kinase 4)
  Species: H. sapiens (human)
  Insert size (bp): 2910
  Entrez Gene: PLK4 (a.k.a. MCCRP2, SAK, STK18)
  Tag / fusion protein: GST (N terminal on backbone)
  Cloning method: Unknown
  Sequencing primers: 5′ pGEX-5; 3′ pGEX-3
Terms and licenses: Academic/Nonprofit Terms; Industry Terms: Not Available to Industry
How to cite: pFastBac GST-Plk4 was a gift from Andrew Holland (Addgene plasmid # 80264 ; http://n2t.net/addgene:80264 ; RRID:Addgene_80264)
