>Addgene plasmid #80264 | pFastBac GST-Plk4 | addgene partial sequence | sequence record 153815 | pGEX5 5'-GGGCTGGCAAGCCACGTTTGGTG-3'
AGTTCTGTTCCAGGGGCCCCTGGGATCCATGGCGACCTGCATCGGGGAGAAGATCGAGGATTTTAAAGTT
GGAAATCTGCTTGGTAAAGGATCATTTGCTGGTGTCTACAGAGCTGAGTCCATTCACACTGGTTTGGAAG
TTGCAATCAAAATGATAGATAAGAAAGCCATGTACAAAGCAGGAATGGTACAGAGAGTCCAAAATGAGGT
GAAAATACATTGCCAATTGAAACATCCTTCTATCTTGGAGCTTTATAACTATTTTGAAGATAGCAATTAT
GTGTATCTGGTATTAGAAATGTGCCATAATGGAGAAATGAACAGGTATCTAAAGAATAGAGTGAAACCCT
TCTCAGAAAATGAAGCTCGACACTTCATGCACCAGATCATCACAGGGATGTTGTATCTTCATTCTCATGG
TATACTACACCGGGACCTCACACTTTCTAACCTCCTACTGACTCGTAATATGAACATCAAGATTGCTGAT
TTTGGGCTGGCAACTCAACTGAAAATGCCACATGAAAAGCACTATACATTATGTGGAACTCCTAACTACA
TTTCACCAGAAATTGCCACTCGAAGTGCACATGGCCTTGAATCTGATGTTTGGTCCCTGGGCTGTATGTT
TTATACATTACTTATCGGGAGACCACCCTTCGACACTGACACAGTCAAGAACACATTAAATAAAGTAGTA
TTGGCAGATTATGAAATGCCATCTTTTTTGTCAATAGAGGCCAAGGACCTTATTCACCAGTTACTTCGTA
GAAATCCAGCAGATCGTTTAAGTCTGTCTTCAGTATTGGACCATCCTTTTATGTCCCGAAATTCTTCAAC
AAAAAGTAAAGATTTAGGAACTGTGGAAGACTCAATTGATAGTGGGCATGCCACAATTTCTACTGCAATT
ACAGCTTCTTCCAGTACCAGTATAAGTG
