>Addgene plasmid #80264 | pFastBac GST-Plk4 | addgene partial sequence | sequence record 153832 | SV40pA-R 5'-GAAATTTGTGATGCTATTGC-3'
AGTTAACAACAACAATTGCATTCATTTTATGTTTCAGGTTCAGGGGGAGGTGTGGGAGGTTTTTTAAAGC
AAGTAAAACCTCTACAAATGTGGTATGGCTGATTATGATCCTCTAGTACTTCTCGACAAGCTTGGTACCG
CATGCCTCGAGACTGCAGGCTCTAGATTCGAAAGCGGCCGCTTAATGAAAATTAGGAGTCGGATTAGAAA
ACATCAAAAGGATGGAAGACAGACACTGTAATTTCTGTTTGATGTAGTCTGGTAATTTTTCATTTTCTCC
ATACCTAGTTGTTTGACCATTTGGTGAGGTATAACTGATAGAAGACACTCCTGCCTGCACAACCAACTGG
GACCCATCATTAAACTGAACCCACACAGCTCCACTAGTTAACTGTGTAGCCCAACCAACATTTTTCACAA
AAACAGATTTCAAAAGTTGTGCTGATTTAGGAAGACAATCTTTTAGACTATTAGAAGAGATGTCTGTTCC
AGAAGCTGTAGTTGTAAGACCAAGTCCTTCATTTGTAACCATAGAGGGATTAAGGATTGGTGCCTGTGTT
GGAGAAGCAGCACTATGCATGACCATTCTGTTGAAAGATGCTCTCTCTCTCGTTGGGTAATTTGAATCCA
CAGAAGGAGGAGGTGATAAGGCCTTAGGTGAACTAGTACTACCAGGTTTTCTTCCTATGATTATTGGGAA
AAAGGGAGCACTCCTAGTTTTCCTTTCCTCTTCTGAAATTATGGATTCCAGTGCTAAACAAATACGATGA
CCCTCATTAGCATGGTCCATATACATTTTTATCTCCTCTTTCAAGCTATTAACTTCACTTTCACTTTT
